Addgene plasmid #173896: pMT85_Psynmyco-mEos3.2_GentaR
Purpose: Transposon allowing the expression of the fluorescent protein mEos3.2 in multiple mycoplasma species, under the control of the synmyco promoter
Depositing lab: Yonathan Arfi. Depositing organization: INRAE Centre de Recherche de Bordeaux. Publication: Imaging Minimal Bacteria at the Nanoscale: a Reliable and Versatile Process to Perform Single-Molecule Localization Microscopy in Mycoplasmas. Rideau F, Villa A, Belzanne P, Verdier E, Hosy E, Arfi Y. Microbiol Spectr. 2022 Jun 29;10(3):e0064522. doi: 10.1128/spectrum.00645-22. Epub 2022 May 31. PubMed 35638916.
Backbone
  Vector backbone: pMT85-2res
  Total vector size (bp): 6090
  Vector type: Bacterial Expression
Growth in bacteria
  Bacterial resistance: Gentamicin, 10 μg/mL
  Growth temperature: 37°C
  Growth strain: DH5alpha
  Copy number: Unknown
Gene/Insert
  Gene/Insert name: mEos3.2
  Species: Lobophyllia hemprichii
  Insert size (bp): 680
  Promoter: Synmyco
  Cloning method: Unknown
  Sequencing primers: 5′ GATAAAGTCCGTATAATTGTG
Terms and licenses: Academic/Nonprofit Terms; Industry Terms: Not Available to Industry
How to cite: pMT85_Psynmyco-mEos3.2_GentaR was a gift from Yonathan Arfi (Addgene plasmid # 173896)
