[The description below was written by a language model from this plasmid's Addgene catalogue record and pLannotate feature annotations shown in this document.]
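Description:
pMT85_Psynmyco-mEos3.2_GentaR is a transposon-delivery plasmid built on the pMT85-2res backbone and catalogued as a bacterial expression vector. It is intended to introduce an mEos3.2 expression cassette into multiple mycoplasma species. The plasmid is propagated in E. coli through a high-copy ColE1/pUC-type origin and selected with gentamicin. Resistance comes from the bifunctional aacA-aphD gene, an aminoglycoside acetyltransferase/phosphotransferase of enterococcal origin that acts on gentamicin, tobramycin and kanamycin. The "GentaR" in the name suggests the same marker is used to select mycoplasma transformants, although the record does not say so explicitly.

The payload is the coding sequence for mEos3.2, a roughly 680 bp insert. mEos3.2 is a monomeric green-to-red photoconvertible fluorescent protein derived from the stony coral Lobophyllia hemprichii. It is driven by the "synmyco" promoter, which the record describes only as directing expression in mycoplasmas. An annotated transposase gene homologous to an Enterococcus faecalis insertion-element transposase provides the activity needed to move the transposon into the host chromosome. This suits organisms in which a ColE1 plasmid would not be expected to replicate. A short lacI fragment is also detected and is probably a backbone remnant with no functional role.

The associated publication concerns single-molecule localization microscopy in mycoplasmas, and a photoconvertible reporter such as mEos3.2 fits that use. The available annotation is incomplete. The sequence record is 4,249 nt, whereas the catalogue lists a total size of 6,090 bp, and the feature table does not mark mEos3.2, the synmyco promoter, the transposon inverted repeats or the res sites implied by the backbone name. The positions of these elements relative to the resistance gene and transposase therefore cannot be confirmed from the record.
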