Features (pLannotate 1.2.2; 4 found; start..end, strand, type, name):
    450..1886    +  CDS            aacA-aphD (sequence partly withheld): AACA_ENTFA - Experimental evidence at protein level: Swiss-Prot protein existence level 1. Involved in resistance to gentamicin, tobramycin, and kanamycin. Tobramycin and kanamycin resistance is due to the ACC activity, specified by N-terminal region. The C-terminal region is a kinase that phosphorylates several 4,6-disubstituted aminoglycosides. From Enterococcus faecalis (strain ATCC 700802 / V583).
   1981..2569    +  rep_origin     ori: high-copy-number ColE1/pMB1/pBR322/pUC origin of replication
   2752..2804    +  CDS            lacI (fragment): lac repressor; lacI; The lac repressor binds to the lac operator to inhibit transcription in E. coli. This inhibition can be relieved by adding lactose or isopropyl-β-D-thiogalactopyranoside (IPTG).
   3077..4246    +  CDS            TRA6_ENTFA: Protein inferred from homology: Swiss-Prot protein existence level 3. Required for the transposition of the insertion element. From Enterococcus faecalis (strain ATCC 700802 / V583).
>Addgene plasmid #173896 | pMT85_Psynmyco-mEos3.2_GentaR | addgene full sequence | sequence record 352046 | Addgene NGS Result
AAATGGTAAAAACATTGTATAGCATTTTACACAGGAGTCTGGACTTGACTGAGTTTATGGAAGAAGTTTT
AATTGATGATAATATGGTTTTTGATATTGATAATTTAAAAGGATTTCTTAATGATACCAGTTCATTTGGG
TTTATAGCTAAAGAAAATAATAAAATTATAGGATTTGCATATTGCTATACACTTTTAAGACCTGATGGAA
AAACAATGTTTTATTTACACTCAATAGGAATGTTACCTAACTATCAAGACAAAGGTTATGGTTCAAAATT
ATTATCTTTTATTAAGGAATATTCTAAAGAGATTGGTTGTTCTGAAATGTTTTTAATAACTGATAAAGGT
AATCCTAGAGCTTGCCATGTATATGAAAAATTAGGTGGTAAAAATGATTATAAAGATGAAATAGTATATG
TATATGATTATGAAAAAGGTGATAAATAAATGAATATAGTTGAAAATGAAATATGTATAAGAACTTTAAT
AGATGATGATTTTCCTTTGATGTTAAAATGGTTAACTGATGAAAGAGTATTAGAATTTTATGGTGGTAGA
GATAAAAAATATACATTAGAATCATTAAAAAAACATTATACAGAGCCTTGGGAAGATGAAGTTTTTAGAG
TAATTATTGAATATAACAATGTTCCTATTGGATATGGACAAATATATAAAATGTATGATGAGTTATATAC
TGATTATCATTATCCAAAAACTGATGAGATAGTCTATGGTATGGATCAATTTATAGGAGAGCCAAATTAT
TGGAGTAAAGGAATTGGTACAAGATATATTAAATTGATTTTTGAATTTTTGAAAAAAGAAAGAAATGCTA
ATGCAGTTATTTTAGACCCTCATAAAAATAATCCAAGAGCAATAAGGGCATACCAAAAATCTGGTTTTAG
AATTATTGAAGATTTGCCAGAACATGAATTACACGAGGGCAAAAAAGAAGATTGTTATTTAATGGAATAT
AGATATGATGATAATGCCACAAATGTTAAGGCAATGAAATATTTAATTGAGCATTACTTTGATAATTTCA
AAGTAGATAGTATTGAAATAATCGGTAGTGGTTATGATAGTGTGGCATATTTAGTTAATAATGAATACAT
TTTTAAAACAAAATTTAGTACTAATAAGAAAAAAGGTTATGCAAAAGAAAAAGCAATATATAATTTTTTA
AATACAAATTTAGAAACTAATGTAAAAATTCCTAATATTGAATATTCGTATATTAGTGATGAATTATCTA
TACTAGGTTATAAAGAAATTAAAGGAACTTTTTTAACACCAGAAATTTATTCTACTATGTCAGAAGAAGA
ACAAAATTTGTTAAAACGAGATATTGCCAGTTTTTTAAGACAAATGCACGGTTTAGATTAT
[432 nt withheld, positions 1392-1823]
AATATTAAACAGGAATTTATCGAAAATGGTAGAAAAGAAATTTATAAAAGGACTTATAAAGATTAATAAA
GATCTACGAAGGCATGACCAAAATCCCTTAACGTGAGTTTTCGTTCCACTGAGCGTCAGACCCCGTAGAA
AAGATCAAAGGATCTTCTTGAGATCCTTTTTTTCTGCGCGTAATCTGCTGCTTGCAAACAAAAAAACCAC
CGCTACCAGCGGTGGTTTGTTTGCCGGATCAAGAGCTACCAACTCTTTTTCCGAAGGTAACTGGCTTCAG
CAGAGCGCAGATACCAAATACTGTTCTTCTAGTGTAGCCGTAGTTAGGCCACCACTTCAAGAACTCTGTA
GCACCGCCTACATACCTCGCTCTGCTAATCCTGTTACCAGTGGCTGCTGCCAGTGGCGATAAGTCGTGTC
TTACCGGGTTGGACTCAAGACGATAGTTACCGGATAAGGCGCAGCGGTCGGGCTGAACGGGGGGTTCGTG
CACACAGCCCAGCTTGGAGCGAACGACCTACACCGAACTGAGATACCTACAGCGTGAGCTATGAGAAAGC
GCCACGCTTCCCGAAGGGAGAAAGGCGGACAGGTATCCGGTAAGCGGCAGGGTCGGAACAGGAGAGCGCA
CGAGGGAGCTTCCAGGGGGAAACGCCTGGTATCTTTATAGTCCTGTCGGGTTTCGCCACCTCTGACTTGA
GCGTCGATTTTTGTGATGCTCGTCAGGGGGGCGGAGCCTATGGAAAAACGCCAGCAACGCGGCCTTTTTA
CGGTTCCTGGCCTTTTGCTGGCCTTTTGCTCACATGTTCTTTCCTGCGTTATCCCCTGATTCTGTGGATA
ACCGTATTACCGCCTTTGAGTGAGCTGATACCGCTCGCCGCAGCCGAACGACCGAGCGCAGCGAGTCAGT
GAGCGAGGAAGCGGAAGAGCGCCCAATACGCAAACCGCCTCTCCCCGCGCGTTGGCCGATTCATTAATGC
ACGCTAGCGGATCTCATAAAAATGTATCCTAAATCAAATATCGGACAAGCAGTGTCTGTTATAACAAAAA
ATCGATTTAATAGACACATTAACAGCACTGTTTTTATGTGTGCGATAATTTATAATATTTCGGACGGTTG
CGGTACCCTTTTACACAATTATACGGACTTTATCCTGCAGGGGCCCAATTGTGTAAAAGTAAAAAGGCCA
TATAACAGTCCTTTTACGGTACAATGTTTTTAACGACAAAAACATACCCAGGAGGACTTTTACATGACCC
AAGTACATTTTACACTGAAAAGCGAAGAGATTCAAAGCATTATTGAATATTCTGTAAAGGATGACGTTTC
TAAAAATATTTTAACAACGGTATTTAATCAACTAATGGAAAATCAACGAACAGAATATATTCAAGCAAAA
GAATATGAACGAACAGAAAACCGACAAAGTCAACGAAATGGCTATTATGAGCGCAGCTTTACGACACGTG
TAGGCACGCTAGAATTAAAAGTACCCAGAACACGTGATGGCCATTTTTCACCCACAGTGTTTGAACGTTA
TCAACGAAACGAAAAAGCCCTCATGGCTTCAATGTTGGAAATGTATGTATCAGGCGTTTCAACTCGTAAA
GTATCAAAAATTGTGGAAGAACTTTGTGGTAAATCCGTCTCTAAGTCCTTCGTTTCTAGCTTAACAGAAC
AGCTAGAACCTATGGTTAACGAGTGACAGAATCGTTTATTATCAGAAAAAAATTATCCTTACTTAATGAC
CGATGTACTCTATATAAAAGTACGAGAAGAAAATCGAGTACTCTCAAAAAGCTGTCATATAGCGATTGGA
ATAACCAAAGATGGCGACCGTGAAATTATCGGCTTCATGATTCAAAGTGGCGAAAGCGAAGAGACCTGGA
CAACATTTTTTGAATACCTAAAAGAACGCGGTTTACAAGGTACGGAACTCGTTATTTCTGATGCGCACAA
AGGATTAGTCTCTGCCATTAGAAAATCCTTCACCAACGTAAGTTGGCAAAGATGCCAAGTTCACTTCCTA
AGAAATATCTTTACCACCATTCCTAAAAAAAATTCAAAATCTTTCAGAGAAGCTGTTAAAGGAATTTTTA
AGTTCACAGATATTAACTTAGCGCGTGAGGCTAAAAATCGATTGATTCATGATTATATCGATCAACCAAA
ATATTCAAAAGCTTGCGCATCATTGGATGATGGATTCGAAGACGCCTTTCAATATACCGTACAAGGAAAT
TCCCACAATCGACTAAAGAGTACCAATCTAATTGAACGACTGAATCAAGAAGTACGCAGAAGAGAAAAGA
TTATTCGCATCTTCCCCAATCAAACATCAGCCAATCGCTTAATTGGAGCCGTTCTTATGGACCTACATGA
TGAATGGATTTATTCTTCAAGAAAATACATCAATTTTGATAAGTAG
